Addgene plasmid #85739: CFP-NS1
Purpose: expresses CFP-FLAG-tagged NS1 monobody.
Depositing lab: John O'Bryan. Publication: Inhibition of RAS function through targeting an allosteric regulatory site. Spencer-Smith R, Koide A, Zhou Y, Eguchi RR, Sha F, Gajwani P, Santana D, Gupta A, Jacobs M, Herrero-Garcia E, Cobbert J, Lavoie H, Smith M, Rajakulendran T, Dowdell E, Okur MN, Dementieva I, Sicheri F, Therrien M, Hancock JF, Ikura M, Koide S, O'Bryan JP. Nat Chem Biol. 2016 Nov 7. doi: 10.1038/nchembio.2231. PubMed 27820802.
Backbone
  Vector backbone: pECFP
  Vector type: Mammalian Expression
  Selectable markers: Neomycin (select with G418)
Growth in bacteria
  Bacterial resistance: Kanamycin, 50 μg/mL
  Growth temperature: 37°C
  Growth strain: DH5alpha
  Copy number: High Copy
Gene/Insert
  Gene/Insert name: FLAG-tagged NS1 monobody
  Species: H. sapiens (human)
  Insert size (bp): 333
  Tag / fusion protein: ECFP (N terminal on insert); Flag (N terminal on insert)
Resource information
  A portion of this plasmid was derived from a plasmid made by: The NS1 sequence was originally isolated by Dr. Shohei Koide.
Terms and licenses: Academic/Nonprofit Terms; Industry Terms: Not Available to Industry
How to cite: CFP-NS1 was a gift from John O'Bryan (Addgene plasmid # 85739 ; http://n2t.net/addgene:85739 ; RRID:Addgene_85739)
