[The description below was written by a language model from this plasmid's Addgene catalogue record and pLannotate feature annotations shown in this document.]
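Description:
CFP-NS1 is a mammalian expression plasmid built on the pECFP backbone that produces the NS1 monobody as a fusion with an N-terminal enhanced cyan fluorescent protein and a FLAG epitope. Transcription is driven by the human cytomegalovirus immediate-early enhancer and promoter. The ECFP open reading frame is followed by a remnant of the multiple cloning site and then the roughly 330 bp insert, and the transcript is terminated by the SV40 polyadenylation signal. The automated annotation labels the insert as a fragment of human fibronectin (FN1). This fits the nature of monobodies, which are synthetic binding proteins engineered on a fibronectin type III domain scaffold, and it explains the human species assignment in the record. The FLAG tag is listed in the catalogue fields but was not separately annotated. It presumably lies in the short gap between the cloning-site fragment and the fibronectin-derived sequence.

The plasmid is propagated in E. coli at high copy from a ColE1/pUC-type origin, and it also carries an f1 phage origin. A single Tn5 aminoglycoside phosphotransferase gene (NeoR/KanR) provides both selections. A bacterial promoter drives it to give kanamycin resistance in E. coli, and the SV40 enhancer/early promoter with an HSV TK polyadenylation signal drives it to give G418 resistance in mammalian cells. The short large T antigen, ble and bGH poly(A) fragments appear to be backbone remnants rather than functional elements.

The associated publication concerns inhibition of RAS function by targeting an allosteric regulatory site. The construct therefore expresses the monobody intracellularly, with cyan fluorescence marking expressing cells and showing localization, and FLAG allowing detection or immunoprecipitation.
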