Features (pLannotate 1.2.2; 16 found; start..end, strand, type, name):
     61..364     +  enhancer       CMV enhancer: human cytomegalovirus immediate early enhancer
    365..568     +  promoter       CMV promoter: human cytomegalovirus (CMV) immediate early promoter
    613..1329    +  CDS            ECFP: ECFP is a basic (constitutively fluorescent) cyan fluorescent protein published in 1996, derived from Aequorea victoria. It has low acid sensitivity.
   1330..1348    +  misc_feature   MCS (fragment): multiple cloning site
   1375..1662    +  CDS            FN1 (fragment): FINC_HUMAN - Also known as FN. Experimental evidence at protein level: Swiss-Prot protein existence level 1. [Anastellin]: Binds fibronectin and induces fibril formation. This fibronectin polymer, named superfibronectin, exhibits enhanced adhesive properties. Both anastellin and superfibronectin inhibit tumor growth, angiogenesis and metastasis. Anastellin activates p38 MAPK and inhibits lysophospholipid signaling. From Homo sapiens (Human).
   1666..1718    +  misc_feature   MCS: multiple cloning site
   1735..1819    +  CDS            large T antigen (fragment): large T antigen from SV40 (simian virus 40)
   1842..1963    +  polyA_signal   SV40 poly(A) signal: SV40 polyadenylation signal
   1997..2425    -  rep_origin     f1 ori (sequence partly withheld): f1 bacteriophage origin of replication; arrow indicates direction of (+) strand synthesis
   2452..2556    +  promoter       AmpR promoter: bla
   2558..2915    +  promoter       SV40 promoter: SV40 enhancer and early promoter
   2950..3744    +  CDS            NeoR/KanR: aminoglycoside phosphotransferase from Tn5; aph(3')-II (or nptII); confers resistance to neomycin, kanamycin, and G418 (Geneticin®)
   3765..3917    +  CDS            ble (fragment): BLE_KLEPN - Experimental evidence at protein level: Swiss-Prot protein existence level 1. Binding protein with a strong affinity to the bleomycin family of antibiotics. Binds to CL990; an antimitotic-antibiotic compound. From Klebsiella pneumoniae.
   3976..4023    +  polyA_signal   HSV TK poly(A) signal: herpes simplex virus thymidine kinase polyadenylation signal (Cole and Stacy, 1985)
   4114..4130    -  polyA_signal   bGH poly(A) signal (fragment): bovine growth hormone polyadenylation signal
   4352..4940    +  rep_origin     ori: high-copy-number ColE1/pMB1/pBR322/pUC origin of replication
>Addgene plasmid #85739 | CFP-NS1 | addgene full sequence | sequence record 172465 | Addgene NGS Result
TAGTTATTAATAGTAATCAATTACGGGGTCATTAGTTCATAGCCCATATATGGAGTTCCGCGTTACATAA
CTTACGGTAAATGGCCCGCCTGGCTGACCGCCCAACGACCCCCGCCCATTGACGTCAATAATGACGTATG
TTCCCATAGTAACGCCAATAGGGACTTTCCATTGACGTCAATGGGTGGAGTATTTACGGTAAACTGCCCA
CTTGGCAGTACATCAAGTGTATCATATGCCAAGTACGCCCCCTATTGACGTCAATGACGGTAAATGGCCC
GCCTGGCATTATGCCCAGTACATGACCTTATGGGACTTTCCTACTTGGCAGTACATCTACGTATTAGTCA
TCGCTATTACCATGGTGATGCGGTTTTGGCAGTACATCAATGGGCGTGGATAGCGGTTTGACTCACGGGG
ATTTCCAAGTCTCCACCCCATTGACGTCAATGGGAGTTTGTTTTGGCACCAAAATCAACGGGACTTTCCA
AAATGTCGTAACAACTCCGCCCCATTGACGCAAATGGGCGGTAGGCGTGTACGGTGGGAGGTCTATATAA
GCAGAGCTGGTTTAGTGAACCGTCAGATCCGCTAGCGCTACCGGTCGCCACCATGGTGAGCAAGGGCGAG
GAGCTGTTCACCGGGGTGGTGCCCATCCTGGTCGAGCTGGACGGCGACGTAAACGGCCACAAGTTCAGCG
TGTCCGGCGAGGGCGAGGGCGATGCCACCTACGGCAAGCTGACCCTGAAGTTCATCTGCACCACCGGCAA
GCTGCCCGTGCCCTGGCCCACCCTCGTGACCACCCTGACCTGGGGCGTGCAGTGCTTCAGCCGCTACCCC
GACCACATGAAGCAGCACGACTTCTTCAAGTCCGCCATGCCCGAAGGCTACGTCCAGGAGCGCACCATCT
TCTTCAAGGACGACGGCAACTACAAGACCCGCGCCGAGGTGAAGTTCGAGGGCGACACCCTGGTGAACCG
CATCGAGCTGAAGGGCATCGACTTCAAGGAGGACGGCAACATCCTGGGGCACAAGCTGGAGTACAACTAC
ATCAGCCACAACGTCTATATCACCGCCGACAAGCAGAAGAACGGCATCAAGGCCAACTTCAAGATCCGCC
ACAACATCGAGGACGGCAGCGTGCAGCTCGCCGACCACTACCAGCAGAACACCCCCATCGGCGACGGCCC
CGTGCTGCTGCCCGACAACCACTACCTGAGCACCCAGTCCGCCCTGAGCAAAGACCCCAACGAGAAGCGC
GATCACATGGTCCTGCTGGAGTTCGTGACCGCCGCCGGGATCACTCTCGGCATGGACGAGCTGTACAAGT
CCGGACTCAGATCTCGAGACTACAAAGACGATGACGACAAGGGATCCGTTTCTTCTGTTCCGACCAAACT
GGAAGTTGTTGCTGCGACCCCGACTAGCCTGCTGATCAGCTGGGATGCTCCTGCAGTTACCGTCGATTAT
TACGTTATCACGTACGGTGAAACCGGTGGTAACTCCCCGGTTCAAAAGTTTGAGGTACCAGGTTCCAAGT
CTACTGCTACCATCAGCGGCCTGAAACCGGGTGTCGACTATACCATCACTGTATACGCATGGGGTTGGCA
TGGTCAGGTTTACTACTACATGGGTAGCCCAATCTCGATTAACTACCGTACCTGACTCGAGCTCAAGCTT
CGAATTCTGCAGTCGACGGTACCGCGGGCCCGGGATCCACCGGATCTAGATAACTGATCATAATCAGCCA
TACCACATTTGTAGAGGTTTTACTTGCTTTAAAAAACCTCCCACACCTCCCCCTGAACCTGAAACATAAA
ATGAATGCAATTGTTGTTGTTAACTTGTTTATTGCAGCTTATAATGGTTACAAATAAAGCAATAGCATCA
CAAATTTCACAAATAAAGCATTTTTTTCACTGCATTCTAGTTGTGGTTTGTCCAAACTCATCAATGTATC
TTAAGGCGTAAATTGTAAGCGTTAATATTTTGTTAAAATTCGCGTTAAATTTTTGTTAAATCAGCTCATT
TTTTAACCAATAGGCCGAAATCGGCAAAATCCCTTATAAATCAAAAGAATAGACCGAGATAGGGT
[37 nt withheld, positions 2096-2132]
AAAGAACGTGGACTCCAACGTCAAAGG
[49 nt withheld, positions 2160-2208]
T
[91 nt withheld, positions 2210-2300]
G
[124 nt withheld, positions 2302-2425]
CAGGTGGCACTTTTCGGGGAAATGTGCGCGGAACCCCTATTTGTTTATTTTTCTAAATACATTCAAATAT
GTATCCGCTCATGAGACAATAACCCTGATAAATGCTTCAATAATATTGAAAAAGGAAGAGTCCTGAGGCG
GAAAGAACCAGCTGTGGAATGTGTGTCAGTTAGGGTGTGGAAAGTCCCCAGGCTCCCCAGCAGGCAGAAG
TATGCAAAGCATGCATCTCAATTAGTCAGCAACCAGGTGTGGAAAGTCCCCAGGCTCCCCAGCAGGCAGA
AGTATGCAAAGCATGCATCTCAATTAGTCAGCAACCATAGTCCCGCCCCTAACTCCGCCCATCCCGCCCC
TAACTCCGCCCAGTTCCGCCCATTCTCCGCCCCATGGCTGACTAATTTTTTTTATTTATGCAGAGGCCGA
GGCCGCCTCGGCCTCTGAGCTATTCCAGAAGTAGTGAGGAGGCTTTTTTGGAGGCCTAGGCTTTTGCAAA
GATCGATCAAGAGACAGGATGAGGATCGTTTCGCATGATTGAACAAGATGGATTGCACGCAGGTTCTCCG
GCCGCTTGGGTGGAGAGGCTATTCGGCTATGACTGGGCACAACAGACAATCGGCTGCTCTGATGCCGCCG
TGTTCCGGCTGTCAGCGCAGGGGCGCCCGGTTCTTTTTGTCAAGACCGACCTGTCCGGTGCCCTGAATGA
ACTGCAAGACGAGGCAGCGCGGCTATCGTGGCTGGCCACGACGGGCGTTCCTTGCGCAGCTGTGCTCGAC
GTTGTCACTGAAGCGGGAAGGGACTGGCTGCTATTGGGCGAAGTGCCGGGGCAGGATCTCCTGTCATCTC
ACCTTGCTCCTGCCGAGAAAGTATCCATCATGGCTGATGCAATGCGGCGGCTGCATACGCTTGATCCGGC
TACCTGCCCATTCGACCACCAAGCGAAACATCGCATCGAGCGAGCACGTACTCGGATGGAAGCCGGTCTT
GTCGATCAGGATGATCTGGACGAAGAGCATCAGGGGCTCGCGCCAGCCGAACTGTTCGCCAGGCTCAAGG
CGAGCATGCCCGACGGCGAGGATCTCGTCGTGACCCATGGCGATGCCTGCTTGCCGAATATCATGGTGGA
AAATGGCCGCTTTTCTGGATTCATCGACTGTGGCCGGCTGGGTGTGGCGGACCGCTATCAGGACATAGCG
TTGGCTACCCGTGATATTGCTGAAGAGCTTGGCGGCGAATGGGCTGACCGCTTCCTCGTGCTTTACGGTA
TCGCCGCTCCCGATTCGCAGCGCATCGCCTTCTATCGCCTTCTTGACGAGTTCTTCTGAGCGGGACTCTG
GGGTTCGAAATGACCGACCAAGCGACGCCCAACCTGCCATCACGAGATTTCGATTCCACCGCCGCCTTCT
ATGAAAGGTTGGGCTTCGGAATCGTTTTCCGGGACGCCGGCTGGATGATCCTCCAGCGCGGGGATCTCAT
GCTGGAGTTCTTCGCCCACCCTAGGGGGAGGCTAACTGAAACACGGAAGGAGACAATACCGGAAGGAACC
CGCGCTATGACGGCAATAAAAAGACAGAATAAAACGCACGGTGTTGGGTCGTTTGTTCATAAACGCGGGG
TTCGGTCCCAGGGCTGGCACTCTGTCGATACCCCACCGAGACCCCATTGGGGCCAATACGCCCGCGTTTC
TTCCTTTTCCCCACCCCACCCCCCAAGTTCGGGTGAAGGCCCAGGGCTCGCAGCCAACGTCGGGGCGGCA
GGCCCTGCCATAGCCTCAGGTTACTCATATATACTTTAGATTGATTTAAAACTTCATTTTTAATTTAAAA
GGATCTAGGTGAAGATCCTTTTTGATAATCTCATGACCAAAATCCCTTAACGTGAGTTTTCGTTCCACTG
AGCGTCAGACCCCGTAGAAAAGATCAAAGGATCTTCTTGAGATCCTTTTTTTCTGCGCGTAATCTGCTGC
TTGCAAACAAAAAAACCACCGCTACCAGCGGTGGTTTGTTTGCCGGATCAAGAGCTACCAACTCTTTTTC
CGAAGGTAACTGGCTTCAGCAGAGCGCAGATACCAAATACTGTTCTTCTAGTGTAGCCGTAGTTAGGCCA
CCACTTCAAGAACTCTGTATCACCGCCTACATACCTCGCTCTGCTAATCCTGTTACCAGTGGCTGCTGCC
AGTGGCGATAAGTCGTGTCTTACCGGGTTGGACTCAAGACGATAGTTACCGGATAAGGCGCAGCGGTCGG
GCTGAACGGGGGGTTCGTGCACACAGCCCAGCTTGGAGCGAACGACCTACACCGAACTGAGATACCTACA
GCGTGAGCTATGAGAAAGCGCCACGCTTCCCGAAGGGAGAAAGGCGGACAGGTATCCGGTAAGCGGCAGG
GTCGGAACAGGAGAGCGCACGAGGGAGCTTCCAGGGGGAAACGCCTGGTATCTTTATAGTCCTGTCGGGT
TTCGCCACCTCTGACTTGAGCGTCGATTTTTGTGATGCTCGTCAGGGGGGCGGAGCCTATGGAAAAACGC
CAGCAACGCGGCCTTTTTACGGTTCCTGGCCTTTTGCTGGCCTTTTGCTCACATGTTCTTTCCTGCGTTA
TCCCCTGATTCTGTGGATAACCGTATTACCGCCATGCAT
